>Addgene plasmid #48834 | pGGD002 | depositor full sequence | sequence record 71236 | Full Sequence
GACGAAAGGGCCTCGTGATACGCCTATTTTTATAGGTTAATGTCATGATAATAATGGTTTCTTAGACGTC
AGGTGGCACTTTTCGGGGAAATGTGCGCGGAACCCCTATTTGTTTATTTTTCTAAATACATTCAAATATG
TATCCGCTCATGAGACAATAACCCTGATAAATGCTTCAATAATATTGAAAAAGGAAGAGTATGAGTATTC
AACATTTCCGTGTCGCCCTTATTCCCTTTTTTGCGGCATTTTGCCTTCCTGTTTTTGCTCACCCAGAAAC
GCTGGTGAAAGTAAAAGATGCTGAAGATCAGTTGGGTGCACGAGTGGGTTACATCGAACTGGATCTCAAC
AGCGGTAAGATCCTTGAGAGTTTTCGCCCCGAAGAACGTTTTCCAATGATGAGCACTTTTAAAGTTCTGC
TATGTGGCGCGGTATTATCCCGTATTGACGCCGGGCAAGAGCAACTCGGTCGCCGCATACACTATTCTCA
GAATGACTTGGTTGAGTACTCACCAGTCACAGAAAAGCATCTTACGGATGGCATGACAGTAAGAGAATTA
TGCAGTGCTGCCATAACCATGAGTGATAACACTGCGGCCAACTTACTTCTGACAACGATCGGAGGACCGA
AGGAGCTAACCGCTTTTTTGCACAACATGGGGGATCATGTAACTCGCCTTGATCGTTGGGAACCGGAGCT
GAATGAAGCCATACCAAACGACGAGCGTGACACCACGATGCCTGTAGCAATGGCAACAACGTTGCGCAAA
CTATTAACTGGCGAACTACTTACTCTAGCTTCCCGGCAACAATTAATAGACTGGATGGAGGCGGATAAAG
TTGCAGGACCACTTCTGCGCTCGGCCCTTCCGGCTGGCTGGTTTATTGCTGATAAATCTGGAGCCGGTGA
GCGTGGCTCTCGAGGTATCATTGCAGCACTGGGGCCAGATGGTAAGCCCTCCCGTATCGTAGTTATCTAC
ACGACGGGGAGTCAGGCAACTATGGATGAACGAAATAGACAGATCGCTGAGATAGGTGCCTCACTGATTA
AGCATTGGTAACTGTCAGACCAAGTTTACTCATATATACTTTAGATTGATTTAAAACTTCATTTTTAATT
TAAAAGGATCTAGGTGAAGATCCTTTTTGATAATCTCATGACCAAAATCCCTTAACGTGAGTTTTCGTTC
CACTGAGCGTCAGACCCCGTAGAAAAGATCAAAGGATCTTCTTGAGATCCTTTTTTTCTGCGCGTAATCT
GCTGCTTGCAAACAAAAAAACCACCGCTACCAGCGGTGGTTTGTTTGCCGGATCAAGAGCTACCAACTCT
TTTTCCGAAGGTAACTGGCTTCAGCAGAGCGCAGATACCAAATACTGTTCTTCTAGTGTAGCCGTAGTTA
GGCCACCACTTCAAGAACTCTGTAGCACCGCCTACATACCTCGCTCTGCTAATCCTGTTACCAGTGGCTG
CTGCCAGTGGCGATAAGTCGTGTCTTACCGGGTTGGACTCAAGACGATAGTTACCGGATAAGGCGCAGCG
GTCGGGCTGAACGGGGGGTTCGTGCACACAGCCCAGCTTGGAGCGAACGACCTACACCGAACTGAGATAC
CTACAGCGTGAGCTATGAGAAAGCGCCACGCTTCCCGAAGGGAGAAAGGCGGACAGGTATCCGGTAAGCG
GCAGGGTCGGAACAGGAGAGCGCACGAGGGAGCTTCCAGGGGGAAACGCCTGGTATCTTTATAGTCCTGT
CGGGTTTCGCCACCTCTGACTTGAGCGTCGATTTTTGTGATGCTCGTCAGGGGGGCGGAGCCTATGGAAA
AACGCCAGCAACGCGGCCTTTTTACGGTTCCTGGCCTTTTGCTGGCCTTTTGCTCACATGTTCTTTCCTG
CGTTATCCCCTGATTCTGTGGATAACCGTATTACCGCCTTTGAGTGAGCTGATACCGCTCGCCGCAGCCG
AACGACCGAGCGCAGCGAGTCAGTGAGCGAGGAAGCGGAAGAGCGCCCAATACGCAAACCGCCTCTCCCC
GCGCGTTGGCCGATTCATTAATGCAGCTGGCACGACAGGTTTCCCGACTGGAAAGCGGGCAGTGAGCGCA
ACGCAATTAATGTGAGTTAGCTCACTCATTAGGCACCCCAGGCTTTACACTTTATGCTTCCGGCTCGTAT
GTTGTGTGGAATTGTGAGCGGATAACAATTTCACACGAGCTATTTAGGTGACACTATAGAAGTGAAGCTT
GGTCTCATCAGGTGGATCCTAGATAACCTTTACCTTCATTCCCTGTAAATTGGTACCCTGCTGAGACCGA
ATTCTCGCCCTATAGTGAGTCGTATTACCTGGCCGTCGTTTTACAACGTCGTGACTGGGAAAACCCTGGC
GTTACCCAACTTAATCGCCTTGCAGCACATCCCCCTTTCGCCAGCTGGCGTAATAGCGAAGAGGCCCGCA
CCGATCGCCCTTCCCAACAGTTGCGCAGCCTGAATGGCGAATGGCGCCTGATGCGGTATTTTCTCCTTAC
GCATCTGTGCGGTATTTCACACCGCATATGGTGCACTCTCAGTACAATCTGCTCTGATGCCGCATAGTTA
AGCCAGCCCCGACACCCGCCAACACCCGCTGACGCGCCCTGACGGGCTTGTCTGCTCCCGGCATCCGCTT
ACAGACAAGCTGTGACCGTCTCCGGGAGCTGCATGTGTCAGAGGTTTTCACCGTCATCACCGAAACGCGC
GA
Features (pLannotate 1.2.2; 12 found; start..end, strand, type, name):
     96..200     +  promoter       AmpR promoter: bla
    201..1061    +  CDS            AmpR: β-lactamase; bla; confers resistance to ampicillin, carbenicillin, and related antibiotics
   1232..1820    +  rep_origin     ori: high-copy-number ColE1/pMB1/pBR322/pUC origin of replication
   2003..2095    +  CDS            lacI (fragment): lac repressor; lacI; The lac repressor binds to the lac operator to inhibit transcription in E. coli. This inhibition can be relieved by adding lactose or isopropyl-β-D-thiogalactopyranoside (IPTG).
   2108..2129    +  protein_bind   CAP binding site: CAP binding activates transcription in the presence of cAMP. E. coli catabolite activator protein
   2144..2174    +  promoter       lac promoter: promoter for the E. coli lac operon
   2182..2198    +  protein_bind   lac operator: The lac repressor binds to the lac operator to inhibit transcription in E. coli. This inhibition can be relieved by adding lactose or isopropyl-β-D-thiogalactopyranoside (IPTG). lac repressor encoded by lacI
   2212..2230    +  promoter       SP6 promoter: promoter for bacteriophage SP6 RNA polymerase
   2319..2337    -  promoter       T7 promoter: promoter for bacteriophage T7 RNA polymerase
   2339..2491    +  CDS            lacZα (fragment): LacZα fragment of β-galactosidase; lacZ fragment
   2497..2596    -  misc_feature   bom (fragment): basis of mobility region from pBR322
   2698..1       -  CDS            rop (fragment) (across the origin): Rop protein, which maintains plasmids at low copy number; rop
