[The description below was written by a language model from this plasmid's Addgene catalogue record and pLannotate feature annotations shown in this document.]
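Description:
pGGD002 is a small entry module plasmid from the GreenGate system, a Golden Gate-style modular cloning toolkit for building plant transformation constructs. It is built on a pUC19 backbone and propagated in E. coli as a high-copy plasmid. The annotated 2,732 nt sequence carries the ColE1/pUC-type origin of replication and a β-lactamase gene under its native bla promoter for ampicillin selection. Remnants of the pUC cloning region are also annotated, including a lacI fragment, CAP binding site, lac promoter and operator, and a lacZα fragment. Short matches to bom and rop are also listed; these are likely vestigial backbone sequence rather than functional elements.

The payload is a 46 bp synthetic "D-dummy" sequence occupying the C-terminal tag position in the GreenGate module order. According to the depositor's coordinates, it is flanked directly by two BsaI recognition sites. Because BsaI is a type IIS enzyme that cuts outside its recognition sequence, digestion releases the module with defined overhangs, allowing ordered, directional ligation with the neighbouring modules into a destination vector. SP6 and T7 promoters sit just outside the BsaI sites, facing inward toward the insert, and can serve as convenient priming sites for sequencing it.

The dummy acts as a default placeholder: when an assembly does not call for a C-terminal fusion tag, pGGD002 fills that slot so the full set of modules can still be joined in a single reaction. The record does not state what the dummy sequence encodes, if anything, nor how it was cloned into the backbone.
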