Addgene plasmid #48834: pGGD002
Purpose: Provides a default dummy as GreenGate C-terminal tag module.
Depositing lab: Jan Lohmann. Depositing organization: Universitaet Heidelberg. Publication: GreenGate - A Novel, Versatile, and Efficient Cloning System for Plant Transgenesis. Lampropoulos A, Sutikovic Z, Wenzl C, Maegele I, Lohmann JU, Forner J. PLoS One. 2013 Dec 20;8(12):e83043. doi: 10.1371/journal.pone.0083043. PubMed 24376629.
Backbone
  Vector backbone: pUC19
  Backbone size w/o insert (bp): 2686
  Vector type: Golden Gate compatible cloning vector
Growth in bacteria
  Bacterial resistance: Ampicillin, 100 μg/mL
  Growth temperature: 37°C
  Growth strain: Mach1
  Copy number: High Copy
Gene/Insert
  Gene/Insert name: D-Dummy
  Species: Synthetic
  Insert size (bp): 46
  Cloning method: Unknown
Terms and licenses: Academic/Nonprofit Terms; Industry Terms: Not Available to Industry
Depositor comments: This plasmid is designed for Golden Gate cloning using the BsaI enzyme. Plasmid Features (listed as bp in full plasmid sequence): BsaI site #1 = 2241-2251bp D-dummy = 2252-2297bp BsaI site #2 = 2298-2308bp
How to cite: pGGD002 was a gift from Jan Lohmann (Addgene plasmid # 48834 ; http://n2t.net/addgene:48834 ; RRID:Addgene_48834)
