>Addgene plasmid #48834 | pGGD002 | depositor partial sequence | sequence record 71237 | D-Dummy
GTGGATCCTAGATAACCTTTACCTTCATTCCCTGTAAATTGGTACC
