>Addgene plasmid #48834 | pGGD002 | addgene partial sequence | sequence record 72429 | Lac-promoter 5'-CACTTTATGCTTCCGGCTCG-3'
CACGAGCTATTTAGGTGACACTATAGAAGTGAAGCTTGGTCTCATCAGGTGGATCCTAGATAACCTTTAC
CTTCATTCCCTGTAAATTGGTACCCTGCTGAGACCGAATTCTCGCCCTATAGTGAGTCGTATTACCTGGC
CGTCGTTTTACAACGTCGTGACTGGGAAAACCCTGGCGTTACCCAACTTAATCGCCTTGCAGCACATCCC
CCTTTCGCCAGCTGGCGTAATAGCGAAGAGGCCCGCACCGATCGCCCTTCCCAACAGTTGCGCAGCCTGA
ATGGCGAATGGCGCCTGATGCGGTATTTTCTCCTTACGCATCTGTGCGGTATTTCACACCGCATATGGTG
CACTCTCAGTACAATCTGCTCTGATGCCGCATAGTTAAGCCAGCCCCGACACCCGCCAACACCCGCTGAC
GCGCCCTGACGGGCTTGTCTGCTCCCGGCATCCGCTTACAGACAAGCTGTGACCGTCTCCGGGAGCTGCA
TGTGTCAGAGGTTTTCACCGTCATCACCGAAACGCGCGAGACGAAAGGGCCTCGTGATACGCCTATTTTT
ATAGGTTAATGTCATGATAATAATGGTTTCTTAGACGTCAGGTGGCACTTTTCGGGGAAATGTGCGCGGA
ACCCCTATTTGTTTATTTTTCTAAATACATTCAAATATGTATCCGCTCATGAGACAATAACCCTGATAAA
TGCTTCAATAATATTGAAAAAGGAAGAGTATGAGTATTCAACATTTCCGTGTCGCCCTTATTCCCTTTTT
TGCGGCATTTTGCCTTCCTGTTTTTGCTCACCCAGAAACGCTTG
